Addgene plasmid #169084: pAGM1021
Purpose: MoClo level 0 BvCYP76AD1 coding sequence module
Depositing lab: Sylvestre Marillonnet. Depositing organization: Leibniz Institute of Plant Biochemistry (IPB). Publication: Engineering Betalain Biosynthesis in Tomato for High Level Betanin Production in Fruits. Grutzner R, Schubert R, Horn C, Yang C, Vogt T, Marillonnet S. Front Plant Sci. 2021 Jun 9;12:682443. doi: 10.3389/fpls.2021.682443. eCollection 2021. PubMed 34177999.
Backbone
  Vector backbone: pICH41308
  Backbone manufacturer: Sylvestre Marillonnet
  Vector type: Synthetic Biology ; MoClo Cloning Vector
Growth in bacteria
  Bacterial resistance: Spectinomycin, 50 μg/mL
  Growth temperature: 37°C
  Growth strain: DH5alpha
  Copy number: High Copy
Gene/Insert
  Gene/Insert name: BvCYP76AD1
  Species: Beta vulgaris
  Insert size (bp): 1494
  Cloning method: Restriction Enzyme; 5′ cloning site Unknown (unknown if destroyed)
Terms and licenses: Academic/Nonprofit Terms; Industry Terms: Not Available to Industry
How to cite: pAGM1021 was a gift from Sylvestre Marillonnet (Addgene plasmid # 169084 ; http://n2t.net/addgene:169084 ; RRID:Addgene_169084)
