[The description below was written by a language model from this plasmid's Addgene catalogue record and pLannotate feature annotations shown in this document.]
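Description:
pAGM1021 is a MoClo (Modular Cloning, Golden Gate-based) level 0 module that carries the coding sequence of BvCYP76AD1, a cytochrome P450 from Beta vulgaris (beet), in the pICH41308 backbone. It is a small bacterial cloning plasmid of about 3.7 kb, not an expression vector in its own right. It replicates in E. coli from a high-copy ColE1/pUC-type origin and is selected with spectinomycin through the aadA gene, which also confers streptomycin resistance. The annotation places an AmpR (bla) promoter upstream of this marker. It also picks up short fragments of an integrase, a gentamicin acetyltransferase and lacI. These appear to be non-functional remnants of the resistance cassette and of the backbone's cloning history.

The payload is the CYP76AD1 open reading frame, listed as a 1494 bp insert and annotated over roughly 1.5 kb immediately downstream of the lacI remnant. No plant promoter, terminator, tag or reporter is annotated, as expected for a level 0 coding sequence part. In the MoClo system, such modules are released by a type IIS restriction enzyme and joined through defined overhangs with promoter, untranslated region and terminator modules to build level 1 transcription units, which can then be combined into multigene constructs. The record does not state the specific flanking sites or overhangs, and the cloning sites are listed as unknown. CYP76AD1 acts early in betalain pigment biosynthesis, and the associated publication concerns engineering that pathway in tomato for high-level betanin production in fruit. This module therefore serves as a building block for assembling plant betalain pathway expression constructs.
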