Features (pLannotate 1.2.2; 7 found; start..end, strand, type, name):
    126..230     +  promoter       AmpR promoter: bla
    221..301     -  CDS            int (fragment): INT2_ECOLX - Protein inferred from homology: Swiss-Prot protein existence level 3. Putative integrase believed to be involved in the insertion of antibiotic resistance genes into plasmids and transposons. From Escherichia coli.
    389..445     +  CDS            GmR (fragment): gentamycin acetyltransferase; aacC1; confers resistance to gentamycin
    452..1240    +  CDS            aadA: S3AD_ECOLX - Experimental evidence at protein level: Swiss-Prot protein existence level 1. Mediates bacterial resistance to the antibiotics streptomycin and spectinomycin. From Escherichia coli.
   1414..2002    +  rep_origin     ori: high-copy-number ColE1/pMB1/pBR322/pUC origin of replication
   2185..2234    +  CDS            lacI (fragment): lac repressor; lacI; The lac repressor binds to the lac operator to inhibit transcription in E. coli. This inhibition can be relieved by adding lactose or isopropyl-β-D-thiogalactopyranoside (IPTG).
   2251..3741    +  CDS            CYP76AD1: C76AD_BETVU - Also known as Bv2g029890_ucyh From Beta vulgaris (Sugar beet).
>Addgene plasmid #169084 | pAGM1021 | addgene full sequence | sequence record 335637 | Addgene NGS Result
GCTTTGAGACCACGAAGTGGCTCTTCAGTGGACGAAAGGGCCTCGTGATACGCCTATTTTTATAGGTTAA
TGTCATGATAATAATGGTTTCTTAGACGTCAGGTGGCACTTTTCGGGGAAATGTGCGCGGAACCCCTATT
TGTTTATTTTTCTAAATACATTCAAATATGTATCCGCTCATGAGACAATAACCCTGATAAATGCTTCAAT
AATATTGAAAAAGGAAGAGTATGCGCTCACGCAACTGGTCCAGAACCTTGACCGAACGCAGCGGTGGTAA
CGGCGCAGTGGCGGTTTTCATGGCTTGTTATGACTGTTTTTTTTTGGGGTACAGTCTATGCCTCGGGCAT
CCAAGCAGCAAGCGCGTTACGCCGTGGGTCGATGTTTGATGTTATGGAGCAGCAACGATGTTACGCAGCA
GGGCAGTCGCCCTAAAACAAAGTTAAACATCATGAGGGAAGCGGTGATCGCCGAAGTATCGACTCAACTA
TCAGAGGTAGTTGGCGTCATCGAGCGCCATCTCGAACCGACGTTGCTGGCCGTACATTTGTACGGCTCCG
CAGTGGATGGCGGCCTGAAGCCACACAGCGATATTGATTTGCTGGTTACGGTGACCGTAAGGCTTGATGA
AACAACGCGGCGAGCTTTGATCAACGACCTTTTGGAAACTTCGGCTTCCCCTGGAGAGAGCGAGATTCTC
CGCGCTGTAGAAGTCACCATTGTTGTGCACGACGACATCATTCCGTGGCGTTATCCAGCTAAGCGCGAAC
TGCAATTTGGAGAATGGCAGCGCAATGACATTCTTGCAGGTATCTTCGAGCCAGCCACGATCGACATTGA
TCTGGCTATCTTGCTGACAAAAGCAAGAGAACATAGCGTTGCCTTGGTAGGTCCAGCGGCGGAGGAACTC
TTTGATCCGGTTCCTGAACAGGATCTATTTGAGGCGCTAAATGAAACCTTAACGCTATGGAACTCGCCGC
CCGACTGGGCTGGCGATGAGCGAAATGTAGTGCTTACGTTGTCCCGCATTTGGTACAGCGCAGTAACCGG
CAAAATCGCGCCGAAGGATGTCGCTGCCGACTGGGCAATGGAGCGCCTGCCGGCCCAGTATCAGCCCGTC
ATACTTGAAGCTAGACAGGCTTATCTTGGACAAGAAGAAGATCGCTTGGCCTCGCGCGCAGATCAGTTGG
AAGAATTTGTCCATTACGTAAAAGGCGAGATCACCAAGGTAGTCGGCAAATAACTGTCAGACCAAGTTTA
CTCATATATACTTTAGATTGATTTAAAACTTCATTTTTAATTTAAAAGGATCTAGGTGAAGATCCTTTTT
GATAATCTCATGACCAAAATCCCTTAACGTGAGTTTTCGTTCCACTGAGCGTCAGACCCCGTAGAAAAGA
TCAAAGGATCTTCTTGAGATCCTTTTTTTCTGCGCGTAATCTGCTGCTTGCAAACAAAAAAACCACCGCT
ACCAGCGGTGGTTTGTTTGCCGGATCAAGAGCTACCAACTCTTTTTCCGAAGGTAACTGGCTTCAGCAGA
GCGCAGATACCAAATACTGTTCTTCTAGTGTAGCCGTAGTTAGGCCACCACTTCAAGAACTCTGTAGCAC
CGCCTACATACCTCGCTCTGCTAATCCTGTTACCAGTGGCTGCTGCCAGTGGCGATAAGTCGTGTCTTAC
CGGGTTGGACTCAAGACGATAGTTACCGGATAAGGCGCAGCGGTCGGGCTGAACGGGGGGTTCGTGCACA
CAGCCCAGCTTGGAGCGAACGACCTACACCGAACTGAGATACCTACAGCGTGAGCTATGAGAAAGCGCCA
CGCTTCCCGAAGGGAGAAAGGCGGACAGGTATCCGGTAAGCGGCAGGGTCGGAACAGGAGAGCGCACGAG
GGAGCTTCCAGGGGGAAACGCCTGGTATCTTTATAGTCCTGTCGGGTTTCGCCACCTCTGACTTGAGCGT
CGATTTTTGTGATGCTCGTCAGGGGGGCGGAGCCTATGGAAAAACGCCAGCAACGCGGCCTTTTTACGGT
TCCTGGCCTTTTGCTGGCCTTTTGCTCACATGTTCTTTCCTGCGTTATCCCCTGATTCTGTGGATAACCG
TATTACCGCCTTTGAGTGAGCTGATACCGCTCGCCGCAGCCGAACGACCGAGCGCAGCGAGTCAGTGAGC
GAGGAAGCGGAAGAGCGCCCAATACGCAAACCGCCTCTCCCCGCGCGTTGGCCGATTCATTAATCACTCT
GTGGTCTCAAATGGATCATGCAACATTAGCAATGATACTAGCCATTTGGTTCATTTCTTTTCATTTCATA
AAATTACTTTTTAGCCAACAAACTACCAAACTTCTTCCTCCTGGTCCAAAACCATTGCCAATAATTGGTA
ACATCTTAGAAGTTGGTAAAAAACCCCATCGTTCATTTGCTAATCTTGCTAAAATTCACGGCCCTTTAAT
ATCGTTACGTCTAGGAAGTGTAACAACTATTGTTGTATCATCAGCAGATGTAGCTAAAGAAATGTTCTTA
AAAAAAGACCACCCTCTTTCTAACCGTACTATTCCTAATTCTGTCACGGCCGGTGACCACCATAAACTCA
CCATGTCGTGGTTGCCCGTTTCGCCGAAATGGCGGAATTTTCGTAAGATTACAGCCGTCCATTTGCTTTC
TCCTCAAAGACTTGATGCTTGCCAAACCTTTCGCCATGCCAAGGTGCAACAGCTTTATGAATATGTACAA
GAATGTGCACAAAAAGGCCAAGCTGTTGATATTGGCAAAGCTGCATTTACTACCTCCCTTAATTTGTTAT
CTAAACTATTCTTTTCAGTGGAATTAGCCCACCATAAATCACACACTTCTCAAGAGTTTAAGGAACTAAT
ATGGAACATTATGGAAGATATTGGGAAACCTAATTATGCTGATTATTTTCCTATTTTAGGCTGTGTTGAT
CCATCAGGTATTCGTCGAAGATTAGCATGTAGTTTTGACAAGTTGATTGCAGTTTTTCAGGGTATAATAT
GTGAAAGGCTTGCGCCTGATTCTTCAACTACAACAACAACGACGACTGATGATGTGCTAGACGTTCTTCT
TCAGCTGTTCAAACAAAATGAGCTCACTATGGGCGAGATTAACCATTTGCTCGTCGACATTTTTGATGCT
GGAACAGACACTACATCAAGTACTTTTGAGTGGGTCATGACAGAGTTAATTAGGAATCCTGAAATGATGG
AAAAGGCTCAAGAAGAAATTAAGCAAGTATTGGGCAAAGATAAACAAATTCAGGAATCAGACATTATTAA
CCTACCTTACTTACAAGCCATTATCAAAGAAACTTTGCGACTACATCCACCAACTGTATTTCTTTTGCCT
CGTAAAGCCGACACTGATGTTGAACTATATGGTTATATTGTGCCTAAAGATGCACAAATACTTGTTAACT
TATGGGCTATTGGAAGAGATCCTAATGCATGGCAAAATGCTGATATTTTTTCGCCCGAAAGATTTATAGG
GTGTGAAATTGATGTCAAAGGAAGAGATTTTGGACTCTTACCTTTTGGAGCCGGAAGAAGGATATGTCCT
GGGATGAATTTGGCCATTAGAATGTTAACTTTGATGCTAGCTACTTTACTTCAATTCTTCAATTGGAAGC
TTGAAGGAGACATAAGTCCAAAAGACTTAGACATGGATGAGAAATTTGGGATTGCGTTACAAAAGACAAA
GCCTTTAAAACTTATTCCAATACCTAGGTATTGA
